Addgene plasmid #135321: pH_35S/mEGFP
Purpose: mEGFP expression regulated by the CaMV35S promoter, co-expressed hygromycin phosphotransferase selectable marker (hpt)
Depositing lab: Mathias Pribil. Depositing organization: University of Copenhagen. Publication: Antimicrobial solid media for screening non-sterile Arabidopsis thaliana seeds. Behrendorff JBYH, Borras-Gas G, Pribil M. Physiol Plant. 2020 Feb 25. doi: 10.1111/ppl.13079. PubMed 32096870.
Backbone
  Vector backbone: pN_35S
  Backbone size w/o insert (bp): 9717
  Total vector size (bp): 10437
  Vector type: Plant Expression
  Selectable markers: Hygromycin
Growth in bacteria
  Bacterial resistance: Spectinomycin, 50 μg/mL
  Growth temperature: 37°C
  Growth strain: DH5alpha
  Copy number: Unknown
Gene/Insert
  Gene/Insert name: mEGFP (alt name: monomeric enhanceed green fluorescent protein)
  Species: Synthetic
  Insert size (bp): 720
  Promoter: Cauliflower mosaic virus 35S
  Cloning method: Gibson Cloning
  Sequencing primers: 5′ CTCGGATTCCATTGCCCAGCTAT; 3′ ATATGCTCAACACATGAGCGA
Resource information
  A portion of this plasmid was derived from a plasmid made by: mEGFP was amplified from mEGFP-pBAD, a gift from Michael Davidson (Addgene plasmid # 54622 ; http://n2t.net/addgene:54622 ; RRID:Addgene_54622).
Terms and licenses: Academic/Nonprofit Terms; Industry Terms: Not Available to Industry
Depositor comments: Please visit https://www.biorxiv.org/content/10.1101/852020v1 for bioRxiv preprint.
How to cite: pH_35S/mEGFP was a gift from Mathias Pribil (Addgene plasmid # 135321 ; http://n2t.net/addgene:135321 ; RRID:Addgene_135321)
