[The description below was written by a language model from this plasmid's Addgene catalogue record and pLannotate feature annotations shown in this document.]
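Description:
pH_35S/mEGFP is a binary T-DNA vector for plant expression, built on the pN_35S backbone and carrying a monomeric enhanced GFP reporter alongside a hygromycin resistance marker for selecting transformed plants. The backbone combines a ColE1/pBR322-type origin with a bom mobilisation region for propagation in E. coli and the pVS1 replication module (oriV, RepA and the StaA stability protein), which typically supports maintenance in Agrobacterium. Bacterial selection is by spectinomycin through an aadA (SmR) gene. The catalogue lists a total size of 10,437 bp, whereas the sequenced record is 10,609 nt; the cause of this discrepancy is not stated.

Between the nopaline-type left and right T-DNA border repeats lie two expression units. The reporter unit uses the cauliflower mosaic virus 35S promoter. Upstream CaMV sequence, annotated as a fragment of a viral ORF at the end of the circular map, runs directly into the promoter and is probably part of the extended promoter region. The promoter is followed by a fragment of the TMV Ω translational enhancer, the 720 bp mEGFP coding sequence (EGFP with the monomerising A206K mutation, inserted by Gibson assembly from a bacterial mEGFP plasmid), a residual attB2 Gateway site and a CaMV polyadenylation signal. The second unit, in the opposite orientation near the left border, places the hygromycin phosphotransferase gene (hph/hpt) under the NOS promoter and NOS terminator.

The construct provides constitutive fluorescent marking of transgenic plants together with hygromycin selection. The associated work concerns antimicrobial solid media for screening non-sterile Arabidopsis thaliana seeds.
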