Features (pLannotate 1.2.2; 23 found; start..end, strand, type, name):
      1..345     +  promoter       CaMV 35S promoter: strong constitutive promoter from cauliflower mosaic virus
    298..344     +  promoter       minimal CaMV 35S promoter: minimal 35S promoter from cauliflower mosaic virus
    377..402     +  misc_feature   TMV Ω (fragment): translational enhancer from the tobacco mosaic virus 5'-leader sequence (Gallie et al., 1988)
    453..1172    +  CDS            mEGFP: enhanced GFP with monomerizing A206K mutation (Zacharias et al., 2002) mammalian codon-optimized
   1178..1198    -  protein_bind   attB2: mutant version of attB; core recombination site for the Gateway® BP reaction BP Clonase™
   1270..1429    +  polyA_signal   CaMV poly(A) signal (fragment): cauliflower mosaic virus polyadenylation signal
   1519..1543    +  misc_feature   RB T-DNA repeat: right border repeat from nopaline C58 T-DNA
   1913..2314    +  CDS            Y4CG_SINFN (fragment): Protein inferred from homology: Swiss-Prot protein existence level 3. From Sinorhizobium fredii (strain NBRC 101917 / NGR234).
   2874..3503    +  CDS            pVS1 StaA: stability protein from the Pseudomonas plasmid pVS1 (Heeb et al., 2000)
   3932..5005    +  CDS            pVS1 RepA: replication protein from the Pseudomonas plasmid pVS1 (Heeb et al., 2000)
   5071..5265    +  rep_origin     pVS1 oriV: origin of replication for the Pseudomonas plasmid pVS1 (Heeb et al., 2000)
   5468..5507    +  CDS            rop (fragment): Rop protein, which maintains plasmids at low copy number; rop
   5609..5749    +  misc_feature   bom: basis of mobility region from pBR322
   5935..6523    -  rep_origin     ori: high-copy-number ColE1/pMB1/pBR322/pUC origin of replication
   6769..7556    -  CDS            SmR (fragment): aminoglycoside adenylyltransferase (Murphy, 1985); aadA; confers resistance to spectinomycin and streptomycin
   7567..7623    -  CDS            GmR (fragment): gentamycin acetyltransferase; aacC1; confers resistance to gentamycin
   7799..7822    -  promoter       Pc promoter (fragment): intI1 (promoter lies within the coding sequence); class 1 integron promoter
   8081..8105    +  misc_feature   LB T-DNA repeat: left border repeat from nopaline C58 T-DNA
   8198..8450    -  terminator     NOS terminator: nopaline synthase terminator and poly(A) signal
   8466..8630    -  CDS            yokD (fragment): YOKD_BACSU - Experimental evidence at protein level: Swiss-Prot protein existence level 1. May contribute to antibiotic resistance. From Bacillus subtilis (strain 168).
   8651..9673    -  CDS            hph: KHYB_ECOLX - Experimental evidence at protein level: Swiss-Prot protein existence level 1. The aminoglycoside phosphotransferases achieve inactivation of their antibiotic substrates by phosphorylation. Only phosphorylates hygromycin and closely related compounds such as demethyl analogs and destomycin. From Escherichia coli.
   9709..9888    -  promoter       NOS promoter: nopaline synthase promoter
  10008..10607   +  CDS            IBMP_CAMVB (fragment): Experimental evidence at protein level: Swiss-Prot protein existence level 1. Enhances the ribosomal termination-reinitiation event leading to the translation of major open reading frames on the polycistronic viral RNAs. From Cauliflower mosaic virus (strain Bari 1) (CaMV).
>Addgene plasmid #135321 | pH_35S/mEGFP | addgene full sequence | sequence record 267135 | Addgene NGS Result
TGAGACTTTTCAACAAAGGGTAATATCGGGAAACCTCCTCGGATTCCATTGCCCAGCTATCTGTCACTTC
ATCAAAAGGACAGTAGAAAAGGAAGGTGGCACCTACAAATGCCATCATTGCGATAAAGGAAAGGCTATCG
TTCAAGATGCCCCTGCCGACAGTGGTCCCAAAGATGGACCCCCACCCACGAGGAGCATCGTGGAAAAAGA
AGACGTTCCAACCACGTCTTCAAAGCAAGTGGATTGATGTGATATCTCCACTGACGTAAGGGATGACGCA
CAATCCCACTATCCTTCGCAAGACCCTTCCTCTATATAAGGAAGTTCATTTCATTTGGAGAGGACTCCGG
TATTTTTACAACAATTACCACAACAAAACAAACAACAAACAACATTACAATTTACTATTCTAGTCGACCT
GCAGGCGGCCGCACTAGTGATATCACAAGTTTATGGTGAGCAAGGGCGAGGAGCTGTTCACCGGGGTGGT
GCCCATCCTGGTCGAGCTGGACGGCGACGTAAACGGCCACAAGTTCAGCGTGTCCGGCGAGGGCGAGGGC
GATGCCACCTACGGCAAGCTGACCCTGAAGTTCATCTGCACCACCGGCAAGCTGCCCGTGCCCTGGCCCA
CCCTCGTGACCACCCTGACCTACGGCGTGCAGTGCTTCAGCCGCTACCCCGACCACATGAAGCAGCACGA
CTTCTTCAAGTCCGCCATGCCCGAAGGCTACGTCCAGGAGCGCACCATCTTCTTCAAGGACGACGGCAAC
TACAAGACCCGCGCCGAGGTGAAGTTCGAGGGCGACACCCTGGTGAACCGCATCGAGCTGAAGGGCATCG
ACTTCAAGGAGGACGGCAACATCCTGGGGCACAAGCTGGAGTACAACTACAACAGCCACAACGTCTATAT
CATGGCCGACAAGCAGAAGAACGGCATCAAGGTGAACTTCAAGATCCGCCACAACATCGAGGACGGCAGC
GTGCAGCTCGCCGACCACTACCAGCAGAACACCCCCATCGGCGACGGCCCCGTGCTGCTGCCCGACAACC
ACTACCTGAGCACCCAGTCCAAGCTGAGCAAAGACCCCAACGAGAAGCGCGATCACATGGTCCTGCTGGA
GTTCGTGACCGCCGCCGGGATCACTCTCGGCATGGACGAGCTGTACAAGTAATCGTTCAGCTTTCTTGTA
CAAAGTGGTGATATCCCGCGGCCATGCTAGAGTCCGCAAAAATCACCAGTCTCTCTCTACAAATCTATCT
CTCTCTATTTTTCTCCAGAATAATGTGTGAGTAGTTCCCAGATAAGGGAATTAGGGTTCTTATAGGGTTT
CGCTCATGTGTTGAGCATATAAGAAACCCTTAGTATGTATTTGTATTTGTAAAATACTTCTATCAATAAA
ATTTCTAATTCCTAAAACCAAAATCCAGTGACCTGCAGGCATGCGACGTCGGGCCCAAGCTTAGCTTGAG
CTTGGATCAGATTGTCGTTTCCCGCCTTCAGTTTAAACTATCAGTGTTTGACAGGATATATTGGCGGGTA
AACCTAAGAGAAAAGAGCGTTTATTAGAATAATCGGATATTTAAAAGGGCGTGAAAAGGTTTATCCGTTC
GTCCATTTGTATGTGCATGCCAACCACAGGGTTCCCCTCGGGATCAAAGTACTTTAAAGTACTTTAAAGT
ACTTTAAAGTACTTTGATCCAACCCCTCCGCTGCTATAGTGCAGTCGGCTTCTGACGTTCAGTGCAGCCG
TCTTCTGAAAACGACATGTCGCACAAGTCCTAAGTTACGCGACAGGCTGCCGCCCTGCCCTTTTCCTGGC
GTTTTCTTGTCGCGTGTTTTAGTCGCATAAAGTAGAATACTTGCGACTAGAACCGGAGACATTACGCCAT
GAACAAGAGCGCCGCCGCTGGCCTGCTGGGCTATGCCCGCGTCAGCACCGACGACCAGGACTTGACCAAC
CAACGGGCCGAACTGCACGCGGCCGGCTGCACCAAGCTGTTTTCCGAGAAGATCACCGGCACCAGGCGCG
ACCGCCCGGAGCTGGCCAGGATGCTTGACCACCTACGCCCTGGCGACGTTGTGACAGTGACCAGGCTAGA
CCGCCTGGCCCGCAGCACCCGCGACCTACTGGACATTGCCGAGCGCATCCAGGAGGCCGGCGCGGGCCTG
CGTAGCCTGGCAGAGCCGTGGGCCGACACCACCACGCCGGCCGGCCGCATGGTGTTGACCGTGTTCGCCG
GCATTGCCGAGTTCGAGCGTTCCCTAATCATCGACCGCACCCGGAGCGGGCGCGAGGCCGCCAAGGCCCG
AGGCGTGAAGTTTGGCCCCCGCCCTACCCTCACCCCGGCACAGATCGCGCACGCCCGCGAGCTGATCGAC
CAGGAAGGCCGCACCGTGAAAGAGGCGGCTGCACTGCTTGGCGTGCATCGCTCGACCCTGTACCGCGCAC
TTGAGCGCAGCGAGGAAGTGACGCCCACCGAGGCCAGGCGGCGCGGTGCCTTCCGTGAGGACGCATTGAC
CGAGGCCGACGCCCTGGCGGCCGCCGAGAATGAACGCCAAGAGGAACAAGCATGAAACCGCACCAGGACG
GCCAGGACGAACCGTTTTTCATTACCGAAGAGATCGAGGCGGAGATGATCGCGGCCGGGTACGTGTTCGA
GCCGCCCGCGCACGTCTCAACCGTGCGGCTGCATGAAATCCTGGCCGGTTTGTCTGATGCCAAGCTGGCG
GCCTGGCCGGCCAGCTTGGCCGCTGAAGAAACCGAGCGCCGCCGTCTAAAAAGGTGATGTGTATTTGAGT
AAAACAGCTTGCGTCATGCGGTCGCTGCGTATATGATGCGATGAGTAAATAAACAAATACGCAAGGGGAA
CGCATGAAGGTTATCGCTGTACTTAACCAGAAAGGCGGGTCAGGCAAGACGACCATCGCAACCCATCTAG
CCCGCGCCCTGCAACTCGCCGGGGCCGATGTTCTGTTAGTCGATTCCGATCCCCAGGGCAGTGCCCGCGA
TTGGGCGGCCGTGCGGGAAGATCAACCGCTAACCGTTGTCGGCATCGACCGCCCGACGATTGACCGCGAC
GTGAAGGCCATCGGCCGGCGCGACTTCGTAGTGATCGACGGAGCGCCCCAGGCGGCGGACTTGGCTGTGT
CCGCGATCAAGGCAGCCGACTTCGTGCTGATTCCGGTGCAGCCAAGCCCTTACGACATATGGGCCACCGC
CGACCTGGTGGAGCTGGTTAAGCAGCGCATTGAGGTCACGGATGGAAGGCTACAAGCGGCCTTTGTCGTG
TCGCGGGCGATCAAAGGCACGCGCATCGGCGGTGAGGTTGCCGAGGCGCTGGCCGGGTACGAGCTGCCCA
TTCTTGAGTCCCGTATCACGCAGCGCGTGAGCTACCCAGGCACTGCCGCCGCCGGCACAACCGTTCTTGA
ATCAGAACCCGAGGGCGACGCTGCCCGCGAGGTCCAGGCGCTGGCCGCTGAAATTAAATCAAAACTCATT
TGAGTTAATGAGGTAAAGAGAAAATGAGCAAAAGCACAAACACGCTAAGTGCCGGCCGTCCGAGCGCACG
CAGCAGCAAGGCTGCAACGTTGGCCAGCCTGGCAGACACGCCAGCCATGAAGCGGGTCAACTTTCAGTTG
CCGGCGGAGGATCACACCAAGCTGAAGATGTACGCGGTACGCCAAGGCAAGACCATTACCGAGCTGCTAT
CTGAATACATCGCGCAGCTACCAGAGTAAATGAGCAAATGAATAAATGAGTAGATGAATTTTAGCGGCTA
AAGGAGGCGGCATGGAAAATCAAGAACAACCAGGCACCGACGCCGTGGAATGCCCCATGTGTGGAGGAAC
GGGCGGTTGGCCAGGCGTAAGCGGCTGGGTTGTCTGCCGGCCCTGCAATGGCACTGGAACCCCCAAGCCC
GAGGAATCGGCGTGAGCGGTCGCAAACCATCCGGCCCGGTACAAATCGGCGCGGCGCTGGGTGATGACCT
GGTGGAGAAGTTGAAGGCCGCGCAGGCCGCCCAGCGGCAACGCATCGAGGCAGAAGCACGCCCCGGTGAA
TCGTGGCAAGCGGCCGCTGATCGAATCCGCAAAGAATCCCGGCAACCGCCGGCAGCCGGTGCGCCGTCGA
TTAGGAAGCCGCCCAAGGGCGACGAGCAACCAGATTTTTTCGTTCCGATGCTCTATGACGTGGGCACCCG
CGATAGTCGCAGCATCATGGACGTGGCCGTTTTCCGTCTGTCGAAGCGTGACCGACGAGCTGGCGAGGTG
ATCCGCTACGAGCTTCCAGACGGGCACGTAGAGGTTTCCGCAGGGCCGGCCGGCATGGCCAGTGTGTGGG
ATTACGACCTGGTACTGATGGCGGTTTCCCATCTAACCGAATCCATGAACCGATACCGGGAAGGGAAGGG
AGACAAGCCCGGCCGCGTGTTCCGTCCACACGTTGCGGACGTACTCAAGTTCTGCCGGCGAGCCGATGGC
GGAAAGCAGAAAGACGACCTGGTAGAAACCTGCATTCGGTTAAACACCACGCACGTTGCCATGCAGCGTA
CGAAGAAGGCCAAGAACGGCCGCCTGGTGACGGTATCCGAGGGTGAAGCCTTGATTAGCCGCTACAAGAT
CGTAAAGAGCGAAACCGGGCGGCCGGAGTACATCGAGATCGAGCTAGCTGATTGGATGTACCGCGAGATC
ACAGAAGGCAAGAACCCGGACGTGCTGACGGTTCACCCCGATTACTTTTTGATCGATCCCGGCATCGGCC
GTTTTCTCTACCGCCTGGCACGCCGCGCCGCAGGCAAGGCAGAAGCCAGATGGTTGTTCAAGACGATCTA
CGAACGCAGTGGCAGCGCCGGAGAGTTCAAGAAGTTCTGTTTCACCGTGCGCAAGCTGATCGGGTCAAAT
GACCTGCCGGAGTACGATTTGAAGGAGGAGGCGGGGCAGGCTGGCCCGATCCTAGTCATGCGCTACCGCA
ACCTGATCGAGGGCGAAGCATCCGCCGGTTCCTAATGTACGGAGCAGATGCTAGGGCAAATTGCCCTAGC
AGGGGAAAAAGGTCGAAAAGGTCTCTTTCCTGTGGATAGCACGTACATTGGGAACCCAAAGCCGTACATT
GGGAACCGGAACCCGTACATTGGGAACCCAAAGCCGTACATTGGGAACCGGTCACACATGTAAGTGACTG
ATATAAAAGAGAAAAAAGGCGATTTTTCCGCCTAAAACTCTTTAAAACTTATTAAAACTCTTAAAACCCG
CCTGGCCTGTGCATAACTGTCTGGCCAGCGCACAGCCGAAGAGCTGCAAAAAGCGCCTACCCTTCGGTCG
CTGCGCTCCCTACGCCCCGCCGCTTCGCGTCGGCCTATCGCGGCCGCTGGCCGCTCAAAAATGGCTGGCC
TACGGCCAGGCAATCTACCAGGGCGCGGACAAGCCGCGCCGTCGCCACTCGACCGCCGGCGCCCACATCA
AGGCACCCTGCCTCGCGCGTTTCGGTGATGACGGTGAAAACCTCTGACACATGCAGCTCCCGGAGACGGT
CACAGCTTGTCTGTAAGCGGATGCCGGGAGCAGACAAGCCCGTCAGGGCGCGTCAGCGGGTGTTGGCGGG
TGTCGGGGCGCAGCCATGACCCAGTCACGTAGCGATAGCGGAGTGTATACTGGCTTAACTATGCGGCATC
AGAGCAGATTGTACTGAGAGTGCACCATATGCGGTGTGAAATACCGCACAGATGCGTAAGGAGAAAATAC
CGCATCAGGCGCTCTTCCGCTTCCTCGCTCACTGACTCGCTGCGCTCGGTCGTTCGGCTGCGGCGAGCGG
TATCAGCTCACTCAAAGGCGGTAATACGGTTATCCACAGAATCAGGGGATAACGCAGGAAAGAACATGTG
AGCAAAAGGCCAGCAAAAGGCCAGGAACCGTAAAAAGGCCGCGTTGCTGGCGTTTTTCCATAGGCTCCGC
CCCCCTGACGAGCATCACAAAAATCGACGCTCAAGTCAGAGGTGGCGAAACCCGACAGGACTATAAAGAT
ACCAGGCGTTTCCCCCTGGAAGCTCCCTCGTGCGCTCTCCTGTTCCGACCCTGCCGCTTACCGGATACCT
GTCCGCCTTTCTCCCTTCGGGAAGCGTGGCGCTTTCTCATAGCTCACGCTGTAGGTATCTCAGTTCGGTG
TAGGTCGTTCGCTCCAAGCTGGGCTGTGTGCACGAACCCCCCGTTCAGCCCGACCGCTGCGCCTTATCCG
GTAACTATCGTCTTGAGTCCAACCCGGTAAGACACGACTTATCGCCACTGGCAGCAGCCACTGGTAACAG
GATTAGCAGAGCGAGGTATGTAGGCGGTGCTACAGAGTTCTTGAAGTGGTGGCCTAACTACGGCTACACT
AGAAGGACAGTATTTGGTATCTGCGCTCTGCTGAAGCCAGTTACCTTCGGAAAAAGAGTTGGTAGCTCTT
GATCCGGCAAACAAACCACCGCTGGTAGCGGTGGTTTTTTTGTTTGCAAGCAGCAGATTACGCGCAGAAA
AAAAGGATCTCAAGAAGATCCTTTGATCTTTTCTACGGGGTCTGACGCTCAGTGGAACGAAAACTCACGT
TAAGGGATTTTGGTCATGCATGATATATCTCCCAATTTGTGTAGGGCTTATTATGCACGCTTAAAAATAA
TAAAAGCAGACTTGACCTGATAGTTTGGCTGTGAGCAATTATGTGCTTAGTGCATCTAACGCTTGAGTTA
AGCCGCGCCGCGAAGCGGCGTCGGCTTGAACGAATTTCTAGCTAGACATTATTTGCCGACTACCTTGGTG
ATCTCGCCTTTCACGTAGTGGACAAATTCTTCCAACTGATCTGCGCGCGAGGCCAAGCGATCTTCTTCTT
GTCCAAGATAAGCCTGTCTAGCTTCAAGTATGACGGGCTGATACTGGGCCGGCAGGCGCTCCATTGCCCA
GTCGGCAGCGACATCCTTCGGCGCGATTTTGCCGGTTACTGCGCTGTACCAAATGCGGGACAACGTAAGC
ACTACATTTCGCTCATCGCCAGCCCAGTCGGGCGGCGAGTTCCATAGCGTTAAGGTTTCATTTAGCGCCT
CAAATAGATCCTGTTCAGGAACCGGATCAAAGAGTTCCTCCGCCGCTGGACCTACCAAGGCAACGCTATG
TTCTCTTGCTTTTGTCAGCAAGATAGCCAGATCAATGTCGATCGTGGCTGGCTCGAAGATACCTGCAAGA
ATGTCATTGCGCTGCCATTCTCCAAATTGCAGTTCGCGCTTAGCTGGATAACGCCACGGAATGATGTCGT
CGTGCACAACAATGGTGACTTCTACAGCGCGGAGAATCTCGCTCTCTCCAGGGGAAGCCGAAGTTTCCAA
AAGGTCGTTGATCAAAGCTCGCCGCGTTGTTTCATCAAGCCTTACGGTCACCGTAACCAGCAAATCAATA
TCACTGTGTGGCTTCAGGCCGCCATCCACTGCGGAGCCGTACAAATGTACGGCCAGCAACGTCGGTTCGA
GATGGCGCTCGATGACGCCAACTACCTCTGATAGTTGAGTCGATACTTCGGCGATCACCGCTTCCCCCAT
GATGTTTAACTTTGTTTTAGGGCGACTGCCCTGCTGCGTAACATCGTTGCTGCTCCATAACATCAAACAT
CGACCCACGGCGTAACGCGCTTGCTGCTTGGATGCCCGAGGCATAGACTGTACCCCAAAAAAACAGTCAT
AACAAGCCATGAAAACCGCCACTGCGCCGTTACCACCGCTGCGTTCGGTCAAGGTTCTGGACCAGTTGCG
TGAGCGCATACGCTACTTGCATTACAGCTTACGAACCGAACAGGCTTATGTCCACTGGGTTCGTGCCCGA
ATTGATCACAGGCAGCAACGCTCTGTCATCGTTACAATCAACATGCTACCCTCCGCGAGATCATCCGTGT
TTCAAACCCGGCAGCTTAGTTGCCGTTCTTCCGAATAGCATCGGTAACATGAGCAAAGTCTGCCGCCTTA
CAACGGCTCTCCCGCTGACGCCGTCCCGGACTGATGGGCTGCCTGTATCGAGTGGTGATTTTGTGCCGAG
CTGCCGGTCGGGGAGCTGTTGGCTGGCTGGTGGCAGGATATATTGTGGTGTAAACAAATTGACGCTTAGA
CAACTTAATAACACATTGCGGACGTTTTTAATGTACTGAATTAACGCCGAATTGAATTATCAGCTTGCAT
GCCGGTCGATCTAGTAACATAGATGACACCGCGCGCGATAATTTATCCTAGTTTGCGCGCTATATTTTGT
TTTCTATCGCGTATTAAATGTATAATTGCGGGACTCTAATCATAAAAACCCATCTCATAAATAACGTCAT
GCATTACATGTTAATTATTACATGCTTAACGTAATTCAACAGAAATTATATGATAATCATCGCAAGACCG
GCAACAGGATTCAATCTTAAGAAACTTTATTGCCAAATGTTTGAACGATCTGCTTGACTCTAGGGAATTA
ATTCCTGAATCACTGCGACCGGCCCTCCCGCGACCCAGCCGAGCGAGCTTAGCGAACTGTGGACGAGAAC
TGTGCCACCAAGCGTAAGGCCGTTCTCTCGCATTTGCCTTGCTAGGCTCGCGCGAGTTGCTGGCTGAGGC
GTTCTCGAAATCAGCTCTTGTTCGGTCGGCATCTACTCTATTCCTTTGCCCTCGGACGAGTGCTGGGGCG
TCGGTTTCCACTATCGGCGAGTACTTCTACACAGCCATCGGTCCAGACGGCCGCGCTTCTGCGGGCGATT
TGTGTACGCCCGACAGTCCCGGCTCCGGATCGGACGATTGCGTCGCATCGACCCTGCGCCCAAGCTGCAT
CATCGAAATTGCCGTCAACCAAGCTCTGATAGAGTTGGTCAAGACCAATGCGGAGCATATACGCCCGGAG
CCTTGGCGATCCTGCAAGCTCCGGATGCCTCCGCTCGAAGTAGCGCGTCTGCTGCTCCATACAAGCCAAC
CACGGCCTCCAGAAGAAGATGTTGGCGACCTCGTATTGGGAATCCCCGAACATCGCCTCGCTCCAGTCAA
TGACCGCTGTTATGCGGCCATTGTCCGTCAGGACATTGTTGGAGCCGAAATCCGCGTGCACGAGGTGCCG
GACTTCGGGGCAGTCCTCGGCCCAAAGCATCAGCTCATCGAGAGCCTGCGCGACGGACGCACTGACGGTG
TCGTCCATCACAGTTTGCCAGTGATACACATGGGGATCAGCAATCGCGCATATGAAATCACGCCATGTAG
TGTATTGACCGATTCCTTGCGGTCCGAATGGGCCGAACCCGCTCGTCTGGCTAAGATCGGCCGCAGCGAT
AGCATCCATAGCCTCCGCGACCGGCTGAAGAACAGCGGGCAGTTCGGTTTCAGGCAGGTCTTGCAACGTG
ACACCCTGTGCACGGCGGGAGATGCAATAGGTCAGGCTCTCGCTGAACTCCCCAATGTCAAGCACTTCCG
GAATCGGGAGCGCGGCCGATGCAAAGTGCCGATAAACATAACGATCTTTGTAGAAACCATCGGCGCAGCT
ATTTACCCGCAGGACATATCCACGCCCTCCTACATCGAAGCTGAAAGCACGAGATTCTTCGCCCTCCGAG
AGCTGCATCAGGTCGGAGACGCTGTCGAACTTTTCGATCAGAAACTTCTCGACAGACGTCGCGGTGAGTT
CAGGCTTTTTCATAGGGGGGATTCGAGTTGAGAGTGAATATGAGACTCTAATTGGATACCGAGGGGAATT
TATGGAACGTCAGTGGAGCATTTTTGACAAGAAATATTTGCTAGCTGATAGTGACCTTAGGCGACTTTTG
AACGCGCAATAATGGTTTCTGACGTATGTGCTTAGCTCATTAAACTCCAGAAACCCGCGGCTCAGTGGCT
CCTTCAACGTTGCGGTTCTGTCAGTTCCAAACGTAAAACGGCTTGTCCCGCGTCATCGGCGGGGGTCATA
ACGTGACTCCCTTAATTCTCCGCTCATGATCGATAATTCGAGCTCTCCCATATGGTCGACTAGAGCCAAG
CTGATCTCCTTTGCCCCGGAGATCACCATGGACGACTTTCTCTATCTCTACGATCTAGGAAGAAAGTTCG
ACGGAGAAGGTGACGATACCATGTTCACCACCGATAATGAGAAGATTAGCCTCTTCAATTTCAGAAAGAA
TGCTGACCCACAGATGGTTAGAGAGGCCTACGCGGCAGGTCTCATCAAGACGATCTACCCGAGTAATAAT
CTCCAGGAGATCAAATACCTTCCCAAGAAGGTTAAAGATGCAGTCAAAAGATTCAGGACTAACTGCATCA
AGAACACAGAGAAAGATATATTTCTCAAGATCAGAAGTACTATTCCAGTATGGACGATTCAAGGCTTGCT
TCATAAACCAAGGCAAGTAATAGAGATTGGAGTCTCTAAGAAAGTAGTTCCTACTGAATCAAAGGCCATG
GAGTCAAAAATTCAGATCGAGGATCTAACAGAACTCGCCGTGAAGACTGGCGAACAGTTCATACAGAGTC
TTTTACGACTCAATGACAAGAAGAAAATCTTCGTCAACATGGTGGAGCACGACACTCTCGTCTACTCCAA
GAATATCAAAGATACAGTCTCAGAAGACCAAAGGGCTAT
